Addgene plasmid #218816: pLCHKOv3-mClover-intergenic_4-As
Purpose: Lentiviral vector expressing mClover3 along with U6 driven hybrid guide (hgRNA) targeting two intergenic sites in the human genome using SpCas9 and AsCas12a nucleases (CHyMErA system), respectively
Depositing lab: Thomas Gonatopoulos-Pournatzis. Depositing organization: National Cancer Institute (NCI). Publication: Genome-scale exon perturbation screens uncover exons critical for cell fitness. Xiao MS, Damodaran AP, Kumari B, Dickson E, Xing K, On TA, Parab N, King HE, Perez AR, Guiblet WM, Duncan G, Che A, Chari R, Andresson T, Vidigal JA, Weatheritt RJ, Aregger M, Gonatopoulos-Pournatzis T. Mol Cell. 2024 Jul 11;84(13):2553-2572.e19. doi: 10.1016/j.molcel.2024.05.024. Epub 2024 Jun 24. PubMed 38917794.
Backbone
  Vector backbone: pLCHKOv3-Clover3 (Plasmid #209034)
  Vector type: Mammalian Expression, Lentiviral, CRISPR
  Selectable markers: Puromycin ; mClover3
Growth in bacteria
  Bacterial resistance: Ampicillin, 100 μg/mL
  Growth temperature: 30°C
  Growth strain: NEB Stable
  Copy number: High Copy
Gene/Insert
  Gene/Insert name: intergenic hgRNA with SpCas9 tracrRNAv1 & AsCas12a DR
  gRNA/shRNA sequence: ATGAAGGCTAGTTGTGGGCCGTTTCAGAGCTATGCTGGAAACAGCATAGCAAGTTGAAATAAGGCTAGTCCGTTATCAACTTGAAAAAGTGGCACCGAGTCGGTGCTAATTTCTACTCTTGTAGATTTACAGACCTAACATTTCAGTAG
  Species: Synthetic
  Promoter: U6
  Cloning method: Golden Gate
  Sequencing primers: 5′ GACTATCATATGCTTACCGT
Terms and licenses: Academic/Nonprofit Terms; Industry Terms: Not Available to Industry
How to cite: pLCHKOv3-mClover-intergenic_4-As was a gift from Thomas Gonatopoulos-Pournatzis (Addgene plasmid # 218816 ; http://n2t.net/addgene:218816 ; RRID:Addgene_218816)
