[The description below was written by a language model from this plasmid's Addgene catalogue record and pLannotate feature annotations shown in this document.]
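Description:
pLCHKOv3-mClover-intergenic_4-As is a third-generation-style, self-inactivating HIV-1 lentiviral CRISPR vector built on the pLCHKOv3-Clover3 backbone and designed for the CHyMErA system, in which SpCas9 and AsCas12a are used together. In bacteria it is maintained through a high-copy ColE1/pUC-type origin with ampicillin resistance (AmpR); an f1 origin, SV40 origin and residual lac/T7/T3 elements from the cloning backbone are also annotated. The viral portion comprises an RSV promoter fused to a truncated 5' LTR, the Ψ packaging signal with a gag fragment, the RRE for Rev-dependent export, a cPPT/CTS, a WPRE to enhance transcript expression, and a ΔU3 3' LTR followed by an SV40 polyadenylation signal.

The payload has two parts. A human U6 Pol III promoter, annotated on the opposite strand to the viral transcript, drives a synthetic hybrid guide RNA (hgRNA) inserted by Golden Gate cloning. This single transcript joins an SpCas9 spacer and tracrRNA scaffold (v1) to an AsCas12a direct repeat and Cas12a spacer. In the CHyMErA design, Cas12a processes such a transcript at its direct repeat, yielding separate guides for the two nucleases. Here both spacers target intergenic sites in the human genome, which suggests a non-genic cutting control, although the record does not explicitly state that role. Separately, an hPGK promoter sits upstream of the puromycin resistance and mClover3 coding sequences, allowing drug selection and green fluorescent tracking of transduced cells; the element linking these two reading frames is not annotated. The nucleases are not encoded on this plasmid and must be supplied separately. The associated work concerns genome-scale exon perturbation screens for cell fitness.
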