Features (pLannotate 1.2.2; 28 found; start..end, strand, type, name):
     48..644     +  CDS            PuroR (fragment): puromycin N-acetyltransferase; pac from Streptomyces; confers resistance to puromycin
    719..1436    +  CDS            mClover3 (fragment): bright green-yellow fluorescent protein derived from mClover2, with improved photostability (Bajar et al., 2003) mammalian codon-optimized
   1451..2039    +  misc_feature   WPRE: woodchuck hepatitis virus posttranscriptional regulatory element
   2090..2109    +  misc_feature   cPPT/CTS (fragment): central polypurine tract and central termination sequence of HIV-1
   2111..2344    +  LTR            3' LTR (ΔU3): self-inactivating 3' long terminal repeat (LTR) from HIV-1
   2422..2543    +  polyA_signal   SV40 poly(A) signal: SV40 polyadenylation signal
   2583..2718    +  rep_origin     SV40 ori: SV40 origin of replication
   2739..2757    -  promoter       T7 promoter: promoter for bacteriophage T7 RNA polymerase
   2765..2920    +  CDS            lacZα (fragment): LacZα fragment of β-galactosidase; lacZ fragment
   2925..3353    +  rep_origin     f1 ori (sequence partly withheld): f1 bacteriophage origin of replication; arrow indicates direction of (+) strand synthesis
   3406..3510    +  promoter       AmpR promoter: bla
   3511..4371    +  CDS            AmpR: β-lactamase; bla; confers resistance to ampicillin, carbenicillin, and related antibiotics
   4542..5130    +  rep_origin     ori: high-copy-number ColE1/pMB1/pBR322/pUC origin of replication
   5313..5405    +  CDS            lacI (fragment): lac repressor; lacI; The lac repressor binds to the lac operator to inhibit transcription in E. coli. This inhibition can be relieved by adding lactose or isopropyl-β-D-thiogalactopyranoside (IPTG).
   5418..5439    +  protein_bind   CAP binding site: CAP binding activates transcription in the presence of cAMP. E. coli catabolite activator protein
   5454..5484    +  promoter       lac promoter: promoter for the E. coli lac operon
   5492..5508    +  protein_bind   lac operator: The lac repressor binds to the lac operator to inhibit transcription in E. coli. This inhibition can be relieved by adding lactose or isopropyl-β-D-thiogalactopyranoside (IPTG). lac repressor encoded by lacI
   5553..5571    +  promoter       T3 promoter: promoter for bacteriophage T3 RNA polymerase
   5599..5825    +  promoter       RSV promoter: Rous sarcoma virus enhancer/promoter
   5826..6006    +  LTR            5' LTR (truncated): truncated 5' long terminal repeat (LTR) from HIV-1
   6053..6178    +  misc_feature   HIV-1 Ψ: packaging signal of human immunodeficiency virus type 1
   6162..6525    +  CDS            HIV-1 gag (fragment): gag protein from human immunodeficiency virus 1; gag
   6671..6904    +  misc_feature   RRE: The Rev response element (RRE) of HIV-1 allows for Rev-dependent mRNA export from the nucleus to the cytoplasm.
   7281..7307    +  CDS            Rev (fragment): human immunodeficiency virus 1 (HIV-1) Rev protein; rev; enhances nuclear export of unspliced and incompletely spliced viral mRNAs
   7392..7459    -  misc_RNA       tracrRNA (fragment): trans-activating CRISPR RNA for the Streptococcus pyogenes CRISPR/Cas9 system
   7507..7747    -  promoter       U6 promoter: RNA polymerase III promoter for human U6 snRNA
   7789..7906    +  misc_feature   cPPT/CTS: central polypurine tract and central termination sequence of HIV-1
   7985..26      +  promoter       hPGK promoter (across the origin): human phosphoglycerate kinase 1 promoter
>Addgene plasmid #218816 | pLCHKOv3-mClover-intergenic_4-As | addgene full sequence | sequence record 436109 | Addgene NGS Result
ACCGAATCACCGACCTCTCTCCCCAGGGGGATCCACCGGAGCTTACCATGACCGAGTACAAGCCCACGGT
GCGCCTCGCCACCCGCGACGACGTCCCCAGGGCCGTACGCACCCTCGCCGCCGCGTTCGCCGACTACCCC
GCCACGCGCCACACCGTCGATCCGGACCGCCACATCGAGCGGGTCACCGAGCTGCAAGAACTCTTCCTCA
CGCGCGTCGGGCTCGACATCGGCAAGGTGTGGGTCGCGGACGACGGCGCCGCCGTGGCGGTCTGGACCAC
GCCGGAGAGCGTCGAAGCGGGGGCGGTGTTCGCCGAGATCGGCCCGCGCATGGCCGAGTTGAGCGGTTCC
CGGCTGGCCGCGCAGCAACAGATGGAAGGCCTCCTGGCGCCGCACCGGCCCAAGGAGCCCGCGTGGTTCC
TGGCCACCGTCGGTGTTTCGCCCGACCACCAGGGCAAGGGTCTGGGCAGCGCCGTCGTGCTCCCCGGAGT
GGAGGCGGCCGAGCGCGCCGGGGTGCCCGCCTTCCTGGAGACCTCCGCGCCCCGCAACCTCCCCTTCTAC
GAGCGGCTCGGCTTCACCGTCACCGCCGACGTCGAGGTGCCCGAAGGACCGCGCACCTGGTGCATGACCC
GCAAGCCCGGTGCCACGCGTGGCAGTGGAGAGGGCAGAGGAAGTCTGCTAACATGCGGTGACGTCGAGGA
GAATCCTGGCCCACTCGAGGTGAGCAAGGGCGAGGAGCTGTTCACCGGGGTGGTGCCCATCCTGGTCGAG
CTGGACGGCGACGTAAACGGCCACAAGTTCAGCGTCCGCGGCGAGGGCGAGGGCGATGCCACCAACGGCA
AGCTGACCCTGAAGTTCATCTGCACCACCGGCAAGCTGCCCGTGCCCTGGCCCACCCTCGTGACCACCTT
CGGCTACGGCGTGGCCTGCTTCAGCCGCTACCCCGACCACATGAAGCAGCACGACTTCTTCAAGTCCGCC
ATGCCCGAAGGCTACGTCCAGGAGCGCACCATCTCTTTCAAGGACGACGGTACCTACAAGACCCGCGCCG
AGGTGAAGTTCGAGGGCGACACCCTGGTGAACCGCATCGAGCTGAAGGGCATCGACTTCAAGGAGGACGG
CAACATCCTGGGGCACAAGCTGGAGTACAACTTCAACAGCCACTACGTCTATATCACGGCCGACAAGCAG
AAGAACTGCATCAAGGCTAACTTCAAGATCCGCCACAACGTTGAGGACGGCAGCGTGCAGCTCGCCGACC
ACTACCAGCAGAACACCCCCATCGGCGACGGCCCCGTGCTGCTGCCCGACAACCACTACCTGAGCCATCA
GTCCAAGCTGAGCAAAGACCCCAACGAGAAGCGCGATCACATGGTCCTGCTGGAGTTCGTGACCGCCGCC
GGGATTACACATGGCATGGACGAGCTGTACAAGTAACGCGTTAAGTCGACAATCAACCTCTGGATTACAA
AATTTGTGAAAGATTGACTGGTATTCTTAACTATGTTGCTCCTTTTACGCTATGTGGATACGCTGCTTTA
ATGCCTTTGTATCATGCTATTGCTTCCCGTATGGCTTTCATTTTCTCCTCCTTGTATAAATCCTGGTTGC
TGTCTCTTTATGAGGAGTTGTGGCCCGTTGTCAGGCAACGTGGCGTGGTGTGCACTGTGTTTGCTGACGC
AACCCCCACTGGTTGGGGCATTGCCACCACCTGTCAGCTCCTTTCCGGGACTTTCGCTTTCCCCCTCCCT
ATTGCCACGGCGGAACTCATCGCCGCCTGCCTTGCCCGCTGCTGGACAGGGGCTCGGCTGTTGGGCACTG
ACAATTCCGTGGTGTTGTCGGGGAAATCATCGTCCTTTCCTTGGCTGCTCGCCTGTGTTGCCACCTGGAT
TCTGCGCGGGACGTCCTTCTGCTACGTCCCTTCGGCCCTCAATCCAGCGGACCTTCCTTCCCGCGGCCTG
CTGCCGGCTCTGCGGCCTCTTCCGCGTCTTCGCCTTCGCCCTCAGACGAGTCGGATCTCCCTTTGGGCCG
CCTCCCCGCGTCGACTTTAAGACCAATGACTTACAAGGCAGCTGTAGATCTTAGCCACTTTTTAAAAGAA
AAGGGGGGACTGGAAGGGCTAATTCACTCCCAACGAAGACAAGATCTGCTTTTTGCTTGTACTGGGTCTC
TCTGGTTAGACCAGATCTGAGCCTGGGAGCTCTCTGGCTAACTAGGGAACCCACTGCTTAAGCCTCAATA
AAGCTTGCCTTGAGTGCTTCAAGTAGTGTGTGCCCGTCTGTTGTGTGACTCTGGTAACTAGAGATCCCTC
AGACCCTTTTAGTCAGTGTGGAAAATCTCTAGCAGTACGTATAGTAGTTCATGTCATCTTATTATTCAGT
ATTTATAACTTGCAAAGAAATGAATATCAGAGAGTGAGAGGAACTTGTTTATTGCAGCTTATAATGGTTA
CAAATAAAGCAATAGCATCACAAATTTCACAAATAAAGCATTTTTTTCACTGCATTCTAGTTGTGGTTTG
TCCAAACTCATCAATGTATCTTATCATGTCTGGCTCTAGCTATCCCGCCCCTAACTCCGCCCATCCCGCC
CCTAACTCCGCCCAGTTCCGCCCATTCTCCGCCCCATGGCTGACTAATTTTTTTTATTTATGCAGAGGCC
GAGGCCGCCTCGGCCTCTGAGCTATTCCAGAAGTAGTGAGGAGGCTTTTTTGGAGGCCTAGGGACGTACC
CAATTCGCCCTATAGTGAGTCGTATTACGCGCGCTCACTGGCCGTCGTTTTACAACGTCGTGACTGGGAA
AACCCTGGCGTTACCCAACTTAATCGCCTTGCAGCACATCCCCCTTTCGCCAGCTGGCGTAATAGCGAAG
AGGCCCGCACCGATCGCCCTTCCCAACAGTTGCGCAGCCTGAATGGCGAATGGG
[124 nt withheld, positions 2925-3048]
C
[91 nt withheld, positions 3050-3140]
A
[49 nt withheld, positions 3142-3190]
CCTTTGACGTTGGAGTCCACGTTCTTT
[37 nt withheld, positions 3218-3254]
ACCCTATCTCGGTCTATTCTTTTGATTTATAAGGGATTTTGCCGATTTCGGCCTATTGGTTAAAAAATGA
GCTGATTTAACAAAAATTTAACGCGAATTTTAACAAAATATTAACGCTTACAATTTAGGTGGCACTTTTC
GGGGAAATGTGCGCGGAACCCCTATTTGTTTATTTTTCTAAATACATTCAAATATGTATCCGCTCATGAG
ACAATAACCCTGATAAATGCTTCAATAATATTGAAAAAGGAAGAGTATGAGTATTCAACATTTCCGTGTC
GCCCTTATTCCCTTTTTTGCGGCATTTTGCCTTCCTGTTTTTGCTCACCCAGAAACGCTGGTGAAAGTAA
AAGATGCTGAAGATCAGTTGGGTGCACGAGTGGGTTACATCGAACTGGATCTCAACAGCGGTAAGATCCT
TGAGAGTTTTCGCCCCGAAGAACGTTTTCCAATGATGAGCACTTTTAAAGTTCTGCTATGTGGCGCGGTA
TTATCCCGTATTGACGCCGGGCAAGAGCAACTCGGTCGCCGCATACACTATTCTCAGAATGACTTGGTTG
AGTACTCACCAGTCACAGAAAAGCATCTTACGGATGGCATGACAGTAAGAGAATTATGCAGTGCTGCCAT
AACCATGAGTGATAACACTGCGGCCAACTTACTTCTGACAACGATCGGAGGACCGAAGGAGCTAACCGCT
TTTTTGCACAACATGGGGGATCATGTAACTCGCCTTGATCGTTGGGAACCGGAGCTGAATGAAGCCATAC
CAAACGACGAGCGTGACACCACGATGCCTGTAGCAATGGCAACAACGTTGCGCAAACTATTAACTGGCGA
ACTACTTACTCTAGCTTCCCGGCAACAATTAATAGACTGGATGGAGGCGGATAAAGTTGCAGGACCACTT
CTGCGCTCGGCCCTTCCGGCTGGCTGGTTTATTGCTGATAAATCTGGAGCCGGTGAGCGTGGGTCTCGCG
GTATCATTGCAGCACTGGGGCCAGATGGTAAGCCCTCCCGTATCGTAGTTATCTACACGACGGGGAGTCA
GGCAACTATGGATGAACGAAATAGACAGATCGCTGAGATAGGTGCCTCACTGATTAAGCATTGGTAACTG
TCAGACCAAGTTTACTCATATATACTTTAGATTGATTTAAAACTTCATTTTTAATTTAAAAGGATCTAGG
TGAAGATCCTTTTTGATAATCTCATGACCAAAATCCCTTAACGTGAGTTTTCGTTCCACTGAGCGTCAGA
CCCCGTAGAAAAGATCAAAGGATCTTCTTGAGATCCTTTTTTTCTGCGCGTAATCTGCTGCTTGCAAACA
AAAAAACCACCGCTACCAGCGGTGGTTTGTTTGCCGGATCAAGAGCTACCAACTCTTTTTCCGAAGGTAA
CTGGCTTCAGCAGAGCGCAGATACCAAATACTGTTCTTCTAGTGTAGCCGTAGTTAGGCCACCACTTCAA
GAACTCTGTAGCACCGCCTACATACCTCGCTCTGCTAATCCTGTTACCAGTGGCTGCTGCCAGTGGCGAT
AAGTCGTGTCTTACCGGGTTGGACTCAAGACGATAGTTACCGGATAAGGCGCAGCGGTCGGGCTGAACGG
GGGGTTCGTGCACACAGCCCAGCTTGGAGCGAACGACCTACACCGAACTGAGATACCTACAGCGTGAGCT
ATGAGAAAGCGCCACGCTTCCCGAAGGGAGAAAGGCGGACAGGTATCCGGTAAGCGGCAGGGTCGGAACA
GGAGAGCGCACGAGGGAGCTTCCAGGGGGAAACGCCTGGTATCTTTATAGTCCTGTCGGGTTTCGCCACC
TCTGACTTGAGCGTCGATTTTTGTGATGCTCGTCAGGGGGGCGGAGCCTATGGAAAAACGCCAGCAACGC
GGCCTTTTTACGGTTCCTGGCCTTTTGCTGGCCTTTTGCTCACATGTTCTTTCCTGCGTTATCCCCTGAT
TCTGTGGATAACCGTATTACCGCCTTTGAGTGAGCTGATACCGCTCGCCGCAGCCGAACGACCGAGCGCA
GCGAGTCAGTGAGCGAGGAAGCGGAAGAGCGCCCAATACGCAAACCGCCTCTCCCCGCGCGTTGGCCGAT
TCATTAATGCAGCTGGCACGACAGGTTTCCCGACTGGAAAGCGGGCAGTGAGCGCAACGCAATTAATGTG
AGTTAGCTCACTCATTAGGCACCCCAGGCTTTACACTTTATGCTTCCGGCTCGTATGTTGTGTGGAATTG
TGAGCGGATAACAATTTCACACAGGAAACAGCTATGACCATGATTACGCCAAGCGCGCAATTAACCCTCA
CTAAAGGGAACAAAAGCTGGAGCTGCAAGCTTAATGTAGTCTTATGCAATACTCTTGTAGTCTTGCAACA
TGGTAACGATGAGTTAGCAACATGCCTTACAAGGAGAGAAAAAGCACCGTGCATGCCGATTGGTGGAAGT
AAGGTGGTACGATCGTGCCTTATTAGGAAGGCAACAGACGGGTCTGACATGGATTGGACGAACCACTGAA
TTGCCGCATTGCAGAGATATTGTATTTAAGTGCCTAGCTCGATACATAAACGGGTCTCTCTGGTTAGACC
AGATCTGAGCCTGGGAGCTCTCTGGCTAACTAGGGAACCCACTGCTTAAGCCTCAATAAAGCTTGCCTTG
AGTGCTTCAAGTAGTGTGTGCCCGTCTGTTGTGTGACTCTGGTAACTAGAGATCCCTCAGACCCTTTTAG
TCAGTGTGGAAAATCTCTAGCAGTGGCGCCCGAACAGGGACTTGAAAGCGAAAGGGAAACCAGAGGAGCT
CTCTCGACGCAGGACTCGGCTTGCTGAAGCGCGCACGGCAAGAGGCGAGGGGCGGCGACTGGTGAGTACG
CCAAAAATTTTGACTAGCGGAGGCTAGAAGGAGAGAGATGGGTGCGAGAGCGTCAGTATTAAGCGGGGGA
GAATTAGATCGCGATGGGAAAAAATTCGGTTAAGGCCAGGGGGAAAGAAAAAATATAAATTAAAACATAT
AGTATGGGCAAGCAGGGAGCTAGAACGATTCGCAGTTAATCCTGGCCTGTTAGAAACATCAGAAGGCTGT
AGACAAATACTGGGACAGCTACAACCATCCCTTCAGACAGGATCAGAAGAACTTAGATCATTATATAATA
CAGTAGCAACCCTCTATTGTGTGCATCAAAGGATAGAGATAAAAGACACCAAGGAAGCTTTAGACAAGAT
AGAGGAAGAGCAAAACAAAAGTAAGACCACCGCACAGCAAGCGGCCGCTGATCTTCAGACCTGGAGGAGG
AGATATGAGGGACAATTGGAGAAGTGAATTATATAAATATAAAGTAGTAAAAATTGAACCATTAGGAGTA
GCACCCACCAAGGCAAAGAGAAGAGTGGTGCAGAGAGAAAAAAGAGCAGTGGGAATAGGAGCTTTGTTCC
TTGGGTTCTTGGGAGCAGCAGGAAGCACTATGGGCGCAGCGTCAATGACGCTGACGGTACAGGCCAGACA
ATTATTGTCTGGTATAGTGCAGCAGCAGAACAATTTGCTGAGGGCTATTGAGGCGCAACAGCATCTGTTG
CAACTCACAGTCTGGGGCATCAAGCAGCTCCAGGCAAGAATCCTGGCTGTGGAAAGATACCTAAAGGATC
AACAGCTCCTGGGGATTTGGGGTTGCTCTGGAAAACTCATTTGCACCACTGCTGTGCCTTGGAATGCTAG
TTGGAGTAATAAATCTCTGGAACAGATTTGGAATCACACGACCTGGATGGAGTGGGACAGAGAAATTAAC
AATTACACAAGCTTAATACACTCCTTAATTGAAGAATCGCAAAACCAGCAAGAAAAGAATGAACAAGAAT
TATTGGAATTAGATAAATGGGCAAGTTTGTGGAATTGGTTTAACATAACAAATTGGCTGTGGTATATAAA
ATTATTCATAATGATAGTAGGAGGCTTGGTAGGTTTAAGAATAGTTTTTGCTGTACTTTCTATAGTGAAT
AGAGTTAGGCAGGGATATTCACCATTATCGTTTCAGACCCACCTCCCAACCCCGAGGGGACCCTGCAGGA
TTTAAATCCGAGGGGACCCAGAGAATTCAAAAAACTACTGAAATGTTAGGTCTGTAAATCTACAAGAGTA
GAAATTAGCACCGACTCGGTGCCACTTTTTCAAGTTGATAACGGACTAGCCTTATTTCAACTTGCTATGC
TGTTTCCAGCATAGCTCTGAAACGGCCCACAACTAGCCTTCATCGGTACCTCGTCCTTTCCACAAGATAT
ATAAAGCCAAGAAATCGAAATACTTTCAAGTTACGGTAAGCATATGATAGTCCATTTTAAAACATAATTT
TAAAACTGCAAACTACCCAAGAAATTATTACTTTCTACGTCACGTATTTTGTACTAATATCTTTGTGTTT
ACAGTCAAATTAATTCTAATTATCTCTCTAACAGCCTTGTATCGTATATGCAAATATGAAGGAATCATGG
GAAATAGGCCCTCGAATTCTAGATCTTGAGACAAATGGCAGTATTCATCCACAATTTTAAAAGAAAAGGG
GGGATTGGGGGGTACAGTGCAGGGGAAAGAATAGTAGACATAATAGCAACAGACATACAAACTAAAGAAT
TACAAAAACAAATTACAAAAATTCAAAATTTTCGGGTTTATTACAGGGACAGCAGAGATCCACTTTGGCG
CCGGCTCGAGATTTAAATCCTGCAGGCGAGGGGGCCCGGGTTGCGCCTTTTCCAAGGCAGCCCTGGGTTT
GCGCAGGGACGCGGCTGCTCTGGGCGTGGTTCCGGGAAACGCAGCGGCGCCGACCCTGGGTCTCGCACAT
TCTTCACGTCCGTTCGCAGCGTCACCCGGATCTTCGCCGCTACCCTTGTGGGCCCCCCGGCGACGCTTCC
TGCTCCGCCCCTAAGTCGGGAAGGTTCCTTGCGGTTCGCGGCGTGCCGGACGTGACAAACGGAAGCCGCA
GCTCACACTAGTACCCTCGCAGACGGACAGCGCCAGGGAGCAATGGCAGCGCGCCGACCGCGATGGGCTG
TGGCCAATAGCGGCTGCTCAGCAGGGCGCGCCGAGAGCAGCGGCCGGGAAGGGGCGGTGCGGGAGGCGGG
GTGTGGGGCGGTAGTGTGGGCCCTGTTCCTGCCCGCGCGGTGTTCCGCATTCTGCAAGCCTCCGGAGCGC
ACGTCGGCAGTCGGCTCCCTCGTTG
